Addgene plasmid #42418: SKILA
Purpose: Bacterial expression for structure determination; may not be full ORF
Depositing lab: Nicola Burgess-Brown. Depositing organization: University of Oxford.
Backbone
  Vector backbone: pNIC28-Bsa4
  Backbone manufacturer: SGC
  Vector type: Bacterial Expression
Growth in bacteria
  Bacterial resistance: Kanamycin, 50 μg/mL
  Growth temperature: 37°C
  Growth strain: Mach1 ;
  Copy number: High Copy
Gene/Insert
  Gene/Insert name: SKILA (alt names: SKIL; gi|4885599; PDB:3EQ5)
  Species: H. sapiens (human)
  Insert size (bp): 406
  Mutation: See Comments
  Entrez Gene: SKIL (a.k.a. SNO, SnoA, SnoI, SnoN)
  Tag / fusion protein: His6-TEV (N terminal on insert)
  Cloning method: Ligation Independent Cloning
  Sequencing primers: 5′ T7; 3′ T7-term
Terms and licenses: Academic/Nonprofit Terms; Industry Terms: Not Available to Industry
Depositor comments: http://www.thesgc.org/structures/3EQ5/ Use BL21(DE3)-R3-pRARE2 strain for expression.
How to cite: SKILA was a gift from Nicola Burgess-Brown (Addgene plasmid # 42418 ; http://n2t.net/addgene:42418 ; RRID:Addgene_42418)
