[The description below was written by a language model from this plasmid's Addgene catalogue record.]
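Description:
SKILA is a bacterial expression plasmid built on the pNIC28-Bsa4 backbone from the Structural Genomics Consortium, carrying a fragment of the human SKIL gene (also known as SNO, SnoA, SnoI or SnoN). It is maintained in E. coli as a high-copy plasmid under kanamycin selection. The record lists no feature table, so the origin of replication and promoter are not explicitly stated. However, the recommended sequencing primers (T7 forward and T7 terminator) and the depositor's suggestion of a DE3 lysogen host indicate that the insert sits in a T7 promoter/terminator expression cassette, which is driven by T7 RNA polymerase supplied by the host strain.

The insert is about 406 bp, was introduced by ligation-independent cloning, and is described as possibly not the full open reading frame. This fits a domain-sized construct designed for crystallography rather than for expression of the complete protein. The coding region is fused at its N-terminus to a hexahistidine tag followed by a TEV protease recognition site. This allows purification by immobilised metal affinity chromatography and subsequent removal of the tag by TEV cleavage. The mutation field refers only to the depositor comments, which give no specific sequence changes, so any differences from the reference sequence are not documented here.

The stated purpose is production of recombinant SKIL protein for structure determination, and the entry is linked to a deposited Protein Data Bank structure. The suggested expression strain carries a rare-codon tRNA plasmid, which helps translation of human sequences in bacteria.
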