>Addgene plasmid #42418 | SKILA | depositor partial sequence | sequence record 57250 | SKILA sequence 406 bps
CATATGCACCATCATCATCATCATTCTTCTGGTGTAGATCTGGGTACCGAGAACCTGTACTTCCAATCCA
TGCCTTCAGATAGCTCCACAGAACTCACTCAGACTGTGTTGGAAGGGGAATCTATTTCTTGTTTTCAAGT
TGGAGGAGAAAAGAGACTCTGTTTGCCCCAAGTCTTAAATTCTGTTCTCCGAGAATTTACACTCCAGCAA
ATAAATACAGTGTGTGATGAACTGTACATATATTGTTCAAGGTGTACTTCAGACCAGCTTCATATCTTAA
AGGTACTGGGCATACTTCCATTCAATGCCCCATCCTGTGGGCTGATTACATTAACTGATGCACAAAGATT
ATGTAATGCTTTATTGCGGCCACGAACTTGACAGTAAAGGTGGATACGGATCCGAA
