>Addgene plasmid #42418 | SKILA | addgene partial sequence | sequence record 60678 | T7 5'-TAATACGACTCACTATAGGG-3'
TTCCCTCTAGAAATAATTTTGTTTAACTTTAAGAAGGAGATATACATATGCACCATCATCATCATCATTC
TTCTGGTGTAGATCTGGGTACCGAGAACCTGTACTTCCAATCCATGCCTTCAGATAGCTCCACAGAACTC
ACTCAGACTGTGTTGGAAGGGGAATCTATTTCTTGTTTTCAAGTTGGAGGAGAAAAGAGACTCTGTTTGC
CCCAAGTCTTAAATTCTGTTCTCCGAGAATTTACACTCCAGCAAATAAATACAGTGTGTGATGAACTGTA
CATATATTGTTCAAGGTGTACTTCAGACCAGCTTCATATCTTAAAGGTACTGGGCATACTTCCATTCAAT
GCCCCATCCTGTGGGCTGATTACATTAACTGATGCACAAAGATTATGTAATGCTTTATTGCGGCCACGAA
CTTGACAGTAAAGGTGGATACGGATCCGAATTCGAGCTCCGTCGACAAGCTTGCGGCCGCACTCGAGCAC
CACCACCACCACCACTGAGATCCGGCTGCTAACAAAGCCCGAAAGGAAGCTGAGTTGGCTGCTGCCACCG
CTGAGCAATAACTAGCATAACCCCTTGGGGCCTCTAAACGGGTCTTGAGGGGTTTTTTGCTGAAAGGAGG
AACTATATCCGGATTGGCGAATGGG
[124 nt withheld, positions 656-779]
C
[84 nt withheld, positions 781-864]
ACTTGATTA
[43 nt withheld, positions 874-916]
